>Addgene plasmid #139744 | pCO707 | addgene full sequence | sequence record 292700 | Addgene NGS Result
GGTCTCAAATGCAATTAGACGAGCAGCGTCTTAGATTTCGTGATGCTATGGCTTCTCTTTCTGCCGCTGT
TAATATCATTACAACGGAAGGCGACGCAGGTCAATGCGGCATCACTGCCACTGCTGTCTGCAGCGTCACG
GACACGCCACCGTCTTTGATGGTTTGCATAAATGCCAATTCAGCAATGAACCCTGTGTTCCAAGGTAACG
GCAAGCTCTGTGTAAATGTTCTCAATCACGAGCAAGAGTTAATGGCACGTCACTTTGCAGGGATGACCGG
GATGGCAATGGAGGAACGTTTTTCCCTCTCTTGCTGGCAAAAAGGCCCGCTGGCTCAACCTGTACTGAAA
GGATCACTCGCCTCCCTTGAGGGGGAAATCAGAGATGTGCAGGCTATTGGCACACACCTCGTGTACCTCG
TTGAGATTAAGAACATAATTTTAAGCGCAGAGGGCCACGGGCTGATCTACTTTAAGAGGCGATTTCATCC
AGTTATGCTGGAAATGGAGGCTGCAATCAGTGGCTGAGCTTTGAGACCACGAAGTGGCTCTTCAGTGGAC
GAAAGGGCCTCGTGATACGCCTATTTTTATAGGTTAATGTCATGATAATAATGGTTTCTTAGACGTCAGG
TGGCACTTTTCGGGGAAATGTGCGCGGAACCCCTATTTGTTTATTTTTCTAAATACATTCAAATATGTAT
CCGCTCATGAGACAATAACCCTGATAAATGCTTCAATAATATTGAAAAAGGAAGAGTATGCGCTCACGCA
ACTGGTCCAGAACCTTGACCGAACGCAGCGGTGGTAACGGCGCAGTGGCGGTTTTCATGGCTTGTTATGA
CTGTTTTTTTTTGGGGTACAGTCTATGCCTCGGGCATCCAAGCAGCAAGCGCGTTACGCCGTGGGTCGAT
GTTTGATGTTATGGAGCAGCAACGATGTTACGCAGCAGGGCAGTCGCCCTAAAACAAAGTTAAACATCAT
GAGGGAAGCGGTGATCGCCGAAGTATCGACTCAACTATCAGAGGTAGTTGGCGTCATCGAGCGCCATCTC
GAACCGACGTTGCTGGCCGTACATTTGTACGGCTCCGCAGTGGATGGCGGCCTGAAGCCACACAGCGATA
TTGATTTGCTGGTTACGGTGACCGTAAGGCTTGATGAAACAACGCGGCGAGCTTTGATCAACGACCTTTT
GGAAACTTCGGCTTCCCCTGGAGAGAGCGAGATTCTCCGCGCTGTAGAAGTCACCATTGTTGTGCACGAC
GACATCATTCCGTGGCGTTATCCAGCTAAGCGCGAACTGCAATTTGGAGAATGGCAGCGCAATGACATTC
TTGCAGGTATCTTCGAGCCAGCCACGATCGACATTGATCTGGCTATCTTGCTGACAAAAGCAAGAGAACA
TAGCGTTGCCTTGGTAGGTCCAGCGGCGGAGGAACTCTTTGATCCGGTTCCTGAACAGGATCTATTTGAG
GCGCTAAATGAAACCTTAACGCTATGGAACTCGCCGCCCGACTGGGCTGGCGATGAGCGAAATGTAGTGC
TTACGTTGTCCCGCATTTGGTACAGCGCAGTAACCGGCAAAATCGCGCCGAAGGATGTCGCTGCCGACTG
GGCAATGGAGCGCCTGCCGGCCCAGTATCAGCCCGTCATACTTGAAGCTAGACAGGCTTATCTTGGACAA
GAAGAAGATCGCTTGGCCTCGCGCGCAGATCAGTTGGAAGAATTTGTCCATTACGTAAAAGGCGAGATCA
CCAAGGTAGTCGGCAAATAACTGTCAGACCAAGTTTACTCATATATACTTTAGATTGATTTAAAACTTCA
TTTTTAATTTAAAAGGATCTAGGTGAAGATCCTTTTTGATAATCTCATGACCAAAATCCCTTAACGTGAG
TTTTCGTTCCACTGAGCGTCAGACCCCGTAGAAAAGATCAAAGGATCTTCTTGAGATCCTTTTTTTCTGC
GCGTAATCTGCTGCTTGCAAACAAAAAAACCACCGCTACCAGCGGTGGTTTGTTTGCCGGATCAAGAGCT
ACCAACTCTTTTTCCGAAGGTAACTGGCTTCAGCAGAGCGCAGATACCAAATACTGTTCTTCTAGTGTAG
CCGTAGTTAGGCCACCACTTCAAGAACTCTGTAGCACCGCCTACATACCTCGCTCTGCTAATCCTGTTAC
CAGTGGCTGCTGCCAGTGGCGATAAGTCGTGTCTTACCGGGTTGGACTCAAGACGATAGTTACCGGATAA
GGCGCAGCGGTCGGGCTGAACGGGGGGTTCGTGCACACAGCCCAGCTTGGAGCGAACGACCTACACCGAA
CTGAGATACCTACAGCGTGAGCTATGAGAAAGCGCCACGCTTCCCGAAGGGAGAAAGGCGGACAGGTATC
CGGTAAGCGGCAGGGTCGGAACAGGAGAGCGCACGAGGGAGCTTCCAGGGGGAAACGCCTGGTATCTTTA
TAGTCCTGTCGGGTTTCGCCACCTCTGACTTGAGCGTCGATTTTTGTGATGCTCGTCAGGGGGGCGGAGC
CTATGGAAAAACGCCAGCAACGCGGCCTTTTTACGGTTCCTGGCCTTTTGCTGGCCTTTTGCTCACATGT
TCTTTCCTGCGTTATCCCCTGATTCTGTGGATAACCGTATTACCGCCTTTGAGTGAGCTGATACCGCTCG
CCGCAGCCGAACGACCGAGCGCAGCGAGTCAGTGAGCGAGGAAGCGGAAGAGCGCCCAATACGCAAACCG
CCTCTCCCCGCGCGTTGGCCGATTCATTAATCACTCTGT
Features (pLannotate 1.2.2; 7 found; start..end, strand, type, name):
      9..518     +  CDS            hpaC: HPAC_ECOLX - Experimental evidence at protein level: Swiss-Prot protein existence level 1. Catalyzes the reduction of free flavins (FMN, FAD and riboflavin) by NADH. Subsequently, the reduced flavins diffuse to the large HpaB component or to other electron acceptors such as cytochrome c and Fe(3+) ion. From Escherichia coli.
    653..757     +  promoter       AmpR promoter: bla
    748..828     -  CDS            int (fragment): INT2_ECOLX - Protein inferred from homology: Swiss-Prot protein existence level 3. Putative integrase believed to be involved in the insertion of antibiotic resistance genes into plasmids and transposons. From Escherichia coli.
    916..972     +  CDS            GmR (fragment): gentamycin acetyltransferase; aacC1; confers resistance to gentamycin
    979..1767    +  CDS            aadA: S3AD_ECOLX - Experimental evidence at protein level: Swiss-Prot protein existence level 1. Mediates bacterial resistance to the antibiotics streptomycin and spectinomycin. From Escherichia coli.
   1941..2529    +  rep_origin     ori: high-copy-number ColE1/pMB1/pBR322/pUC origin of replication
   2712..2761    +  CDS            lacI (fragment): lac repressor; lacI; The lac repressor binds to the lac operator to inhibit transcription in E. coli. This inhibition can be relieved by adding lactose or isopropyl-β-D-thiogalactopyranoside (IPTG).
