[The description below was written by a language model from this plasmid's Addgene catalogue record and pLannotate feature annotations shown in this document.]
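Description:
pCO707 is a MoClo Level 0 part plasmid built on the pICH41308 backbone, carrying the Escherichia coli hpaC coding sequence as a promoterless, reusable module for Golden Gate assembly. At about 2.8 kb it is a minimal bacterial cloning vector. It replicates in E. coli from a high-copy ColE1/pUC-type origin and is selected with spectinomycin through the aadA aminoglycoside adenylyltransferase gene, with an AmpR (bla) promoter annotated upstream. The short annotated fragments of an integrase, a gentamicin acetyltransferase and lacI are non-functional remnants, the first two plausibly carried along with the resistance cassette and the last with the backbone. They are not functional elements of the design.

The insert was synthesized and placed into the backbone using BbsI sites that were destroyed in the process, as is typical when a part is domesticated into a Level 0 acceptor. hpaC encodes the small flavin reductase component of the two-component 4-hydroxyphenylacetate 3-monooxygenase system. It uses NADH to reduce free flavins (FMN, FAD, riboflavin), which then diffuse to the larger HpaB oxygenase partner. Because the plasmid has no promoter or terminator for the insert, it is not an expression construct. The coding sequence is meant to be combined with separate regulatory parts into a transcription unit at the next assembly level.

The record describes the plasmid as an individual component of a caffeic acid biosynthesis pathway, deposited with work on customizable auto-luminescent luciferase-based reporters in plants. In that setting, hpaC would serve as one gene of a multigene assembly for caffeic acid biosynthesis. The record does not specify the downstream assemblies or the regulatory parts used with it.
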