Addgene plasmid #139744: pCO707
Purpose: Individual component of Caffeic Acid biosynthesis pathway, hpaC
Depositing lab: Daniel Voytas. Depositing organization: University of Minnesota. Publication: Building customizable auto-luminescent luciferase-based reporters in plants. Khakhar A, Starker CG, Chamness JC, Lee N, Stokke S, Wang C, Swanson R, Rizvi F, Imaizumi T, Voytas DF. Elife. 2020 Mar 25;9. pii: 52786. doi: 10.7554/eLife.52786. PubMed 32209230.
Backbone
  Vector backbone: pICH41308
  Vector type: MoClo Level 0 component
Growth in bacteria
  Bacterial resistance: Spectinomycin, 50 μg/mL
  Growth temperature: 37°C
  Growth strain: DH5alpha
  Copy number: High Copy
Gene/Insert
  Gene/Insert name: hpaC
  Species: E. coli
  Promoter: none
  Cloning method: Restriction Enzyme; 5′ cloning site BbsI (destroyed during cloning); 3′ cloning site BbsI (destroyed during cloning)
Resource information
  A portion of this plasmid was derived from a plasmid made by: synthesized
Terms and licenses: Academic/Nonprofit Terms; Industry Terms: Not Available to Industry
How to cite: pCO707 was a gift from Daniel Voytas (Addgene plasmid # 139744 ; http://n2t.net/addgene:139744 ; RRID:Addgene_139744)
